>Addgene plasmid #76235 | PLK4 gRNA (BRDN0001147289) | addgene full sequence | sequence record 185446 | Addgene Assembled Sequence
CCCGGGTGCAAAGATGGATAAAGTTTTAAACAGAGAGGAATCTTTGCAGCTAATGGACCTTCTAGGTCTT
GAAAGGAGTGGGAATTGGCTCCGGTGCCCGTCAGTGGGCAGAGCGCACATCGCCCACAGTCCCCGAGAAG
TTGGGGGGAGGGGTCGGCAATTGATCCGGTGCCTAGAGAAGGTGGCGCGGGGTAAACTGGGAAAGTGATG
TCGTGTACTGGCTCCGCCTTTTTCCCGAGGGTGGGGGAGAACCGTATATAAGTGCAGTAGTCGCCGTGAA
CGTTCTTTTTCGCAACGGGTTTGCCGCCAGAACACAGGTAAGTGCCGTGTGTGGTTCCCGCGGGCCTGGC
CTCTTTACGGGTTATGGCCCTTGCGTGCCTTGAATTACTTCCACCTGGCTGCAGTACGTGATTCTTGATC
CCGAGCTTCGGGTTGGAAGTGGGTGGGAGAGTTCGAGGCCTTGCGCTTAAGGAGCCCCTTCGCCTCGTGC
TTGAGTTGAGGCCTGGCCTGGGCGCTGGGGCCGCCGCGTGCGAATCTGGTGGCACCTTCGCGCCTGTCTC
GCTGCTTTCGATAAGTCTCTAGCCATTTAAAATTTTTGATGACCTGCTGCGACGCTTTTTTTCTGGCAAG
ATAGTCTTGTAAATGCGGGCCAAGATCTGCACACTGGTATTTCGGTTTTTGGGGCCGCGGGCGGCGACGG
GGCCCGTGCGTCCCAGCGCACATGTTCGGCGAGGCGGGGCCTGCGAGCGCGGCCACCGAGAATCGGACGG
GGGTAGTCTCAAGCTGGCCGGCCTGCTCTGGTGCCTGGCCTCGCGCCGCCGTGTATCGCCCCGCCCTGGG
CGGCAAGGCTGGCCCGGTCGGCACCAGTTGCGTGAGCGGAAAGATGGCCGCTTCCCGGCCCTGCTGCAGG
GAGCTCAAAATGGAGGACGCGGCGCTCGGGAGAGCGGGCGGGTGAGTCACCCACACAAAGGAAAAGGGCC
TTTCCGTCCTCAGCCGTCGCTTCATGTGACTCCACGGAGTACCGGGCGCCGTCCAGGCACCTCGATTAGT
TCTCGAGCTTTTGGAGTACGTCGTCTTTAGGTTGGGGGGAGGGGTTTTATGCGATGGAGTTTCCCCACAC
TGAGTGGGTGGAGACTGAAGTTAGGCCAGCTTGGCACTTGATGTAATTCTCCTTGGAATTTGCCCTTTTT
GAGTTTGGATCTTGGTTCATTCTCAAGCCTCAGACAGTGGTTCAAAGTTTTTTTCTTCCATTTCAGGTGT
CGTGACGTACGGCCACCATGACCGAGTACAAGCCCACGGTGCGCCTCGCCACCCGCGACGACGTCCCCAG
GGCCGTACGCACCCTCGCCGCCGCGTTCGCCGACTACCCCGCCACGCGCCACACCGTCGATCCGGACCGC
CACATCGAGCGGGTCACCGAGCTGCAAGAACTCTTCCTCACGCGCGTCGGGCTCGACATCGGCAAGGTGT
GGGTCGCGGACGACGGCGCCGCCGTGGCGGTCTGGACCACGCCGGAGAGCGTCGAAGCGGGGGCGGTGTT
CGCCGAGATCGGCCCGCGCATGGCCGAGTTGAGCGGTTCCCGGCTGGCCGCGCAGCAACAGATGGAAGGC
CTCCTGGCGCCGCACCGGCCCAAGGAGCCCGCGTGGTTCCTGGCCACCGTCGGAGTCTCGCCCGACCACC
AGGGCAAGGGTCTGGGCAGCGCCGTCGTGCTCCCCGGAGTGGAGGCGGCCGAGCGCGCCGGGGTGCCCGC
CTTCCTGGAGACCTCCGCGCCCCGCAACCTCCCCTTCTACGAGCGGCTCGGCTTCACCGTCACCGCCGAC
GTCGAGGTGCCCGAAGGACCGCGCACCTGGTGCATGACCCGCAAGCCCGGTGCCTGAACGCGTTAAGTCG
ACAATCAACCTCTGGATTACAAAATTTGTGAAAGATTGACTGGTATTCTTAACTATGTTGCTCCTTTTAC
GCTATGTGGATACGCTGCTTTAATGCCTTTGTATCATGCTATTGCTTCCCGTATGGCTTTCATTTTCTCC
TCCTTGTATAAATCCTGGTTGCTGTCTCTTTATGAGGAGTTGTGGCCCGTTGTCAGGCAACGTGGCGTGG
TGTGCACTGTGTTTGCTGACGCAACCCCCACTGGTTGGGGCATTGCCACCACCTGTCAGCTCCTTTCCGG
GACTTTCGCTTTCCCCCTCCCTATTGCCACGGCGGAACTCATCGCCGCCTGCCTTGCCCGCTGCTGGACA
GGGGCTCGGCTGTTGGGCACTGACAATTCCGTGGTGTTGTCGGGGAAATCATCGTCCTTTCCTTGGCTGC
TCGCCTGTGTTGCCACCTGGATTCTGCGCGGGACGTCCTTCTGCTACGTCCCTTCGGCCCTCAATCCAGC
GGACCTTCCTTCCCGCGGCCTGCTGCCGGCTCTGCGGCCTCTTCCGCGTCTTCGCCTTCGCCCTCAGACG
AGTCGGATCTCCCTTTGGGCCGCCTCCCCGCGTCGACTTTAAGACCAATGACTTACAAGGCAGCTGTAGA
TCTTAGCCACTTTTTAAAAGAAAAGGGGGGACTGGAAGGGCTAATTCACTCCCAACGAAGACAAGATCTG
CTTTTTGCTTGTACTGGGTCTCTCTGGTTAGACCAGATCTGAGCCTGGGAGCTCTCTGGCTAACTAGGGA
ACCCACTGCTTAAGCCTCAATAAAGCTTGCCTTGAGTGCTTCAAGTAGTGTGTGCCCGTCTGTTGTGTGA
CTCTGGTAACTAGAGATCCCTCAGACCCTTTTAGTCAGTGTGGAAAATCTCTAGCAGTACGTATAGTAGT
TCATGTCATCTTATTATTCAGTATTTATAACTTGCAAAGAAATGAATATCAGAGAGTGAGAGGAACTTGT
TTATTGCAGCTTATAATGGTTACAAATAAAGCAATAGCATCACAAATTTCACAAATAAAGCATTTTTTTC
ACTGCATTCTAGTTGTGGTTTGTCCAAACTCATCAATGTATCTTATCATGTCTGGCTCTAGCTATCCCGC
CCCTAACTCCGCCCATCCCGCCCCTAACTCCGCCCAGTTCCGCCCATTCTCCGCCCCATGGCTGACTAAT
TTTTTTTATTTATGCAGAGGCCGAGGCCGCCTCGGCCTCTGAGCTATTCCAGAAGTAGTGAGGAGGCTTT
TTTGGAGGCCTAGGGACGTACCCAATTCGCCCTATAGTGAGTCGTATTACGCGCGCTCACTGGCCGTCGT
TTTACAACGTCGTGACTGGGAAAACCCTGGCGTTACCCAACTTAATCGCCTTGCAGCACATCCCCCTTTC
GCCAGCTGGCGTAATAGCGAAGAGGCCCGCACCGATCGCCCTTCCCAACAGTTGCGCAGCCTGAATGGCG
AATGGG
[124 nt withheld, positions 3367-3490]
C
[91 nt withheld, positions 3492-3582]
A
[49 nt withheld, positions 3584-3632]
CCTTTGACGTTGGAGTCCACGTTCTTT
[37 nt withheld, positions 3660-3696]
ACCCTATCTCGGTCTATTCTTTTGATTTATAAGGGATTTTGCCGATTTCGGCCTATTGGTTAAAAAATGA
GCTGATTTAACAAAAATTTAACGCGAATTTTAACAAAATATTAACGCTTACAATTTAGGTGGCACTTTTC
GGGGAAATGTGCGCGGAACCCCTATTTGTTTATTTTTCTAAATACATTCAAATATGTATCCGCTCATGAG
ACAATAACCCTGATAAATGCTTCAATAATATTGAAAAAGGAAGAGTATGAGTATTCAACATTTCCGTGTC
GCCCTTATTCCCTTTTTTGCGGCATTTTGCCTTCCTGTTTTTGCTCACCCAGAAACGCTGGTGAAAGTAA
AAGATGCTGAAGATCAGTTGGGTGCACGAGTGGGTTACATCGAACTGGATCTCAACAGCGGTAAGATCCT
TGAGAGTTTTCGCCCCGAAGAACGTTTTCCAATGATGAGCACTTTTAAAGTTCTGCTATGTGGCGCGGTA
TTATCCCGTATTGACGCCGGGCAAGAGCAACTCGGTCGCCGCATACACTATTCTCAGAATGACTTGGTTG
AGTACTCACCAGTCACAGAAAAGCATCTTACGGATGGCATGACAGTAAGAGAATTATGCAGTGCTGCCAT
AACCATGAGTGATAACACTGCGGCCAACTTACTTCTGACAACGATCGGAGGACCGAAGGAGCTAACCGCT
TTTTTGCACAACATGGGGGATCATGTAACTCGCCTTGATCGTTGGGAACCGGAGCTGAATGAAGCCATAC
CAAACGACGAGCGTGACACCACGATGCCTGTAGCAATGGCAACAACGTTGCGCAAACTATTAACTGGCGA
ACTACTTACTCTAGCTTCCCGGCAACAATTAATAGACTGGATGGAGGCGGATAAAGTTGCAGGACCACTT
CTGCGCTCGGCCCTTCCGGCTGGCTGGTTTATTGCTGATAAATCTGGAGCCGGTGAGCGTGGGTCTCGCG
GTATCATTGCAGCACTGGGGCCAGATGGTAAGCCCTCCCGTATCGTAGTTATCTACACGACGGGGAGTCA
GGCAACTATGGATGAACGAAATAGACAGATCGCTGAGATAGGTGCCTCACTGATTAAGCATTGGTAACTG
TCAGACCAAGTTTACTCATATATACTTTAGATTGATTTAAAACTTCATTTTTAATTTAAAAGGATCTAGG
TGAAGATCCTTTTTGATAATCTCATGACCAAAATCCCTTAACGTGAGTTTTCGTTCCACTGAGCGTCAGA
CCCCGTAGAAAAGATCAAAGGATCTTCTTGAGATCCTTTTTTTCTGCGCGTAATCTGCTGCTTGCAAACA
AAAAAACCACCGCTACCAGCGGTGGTTTGTTTGCCGGATCAAGAGCTACCAACTCTTTTTCCGAAGGTAA
CTGGCTTCAGCAGAGCGCAGATACCAAATACTGTTCTTCTAGTGTAGCCGTAGTTAGGCCACCACTTCAA
GAACTCTGTAGCACCGCCTACATACCTCGCTCTGCTAATCCTGTTACCAGTGGCTGCTGCCAGTGGCGAT
AAGTCGTGTCTTACCGGGTTGGACTCAAGACGATAGTTACCGGATAAGGCGCAGCGGTCGGGCTGAACGG
GGGGTTCGTGCACACAGCCCAGCTTGGAGCGAACGACCTACACCGAACTGAGATACCTACAGCGTGAGCT
ATGAGAAAGCGCCACGCTTCCCGAAGGGAGAAAGGCGGACAGGTATCCGGTAAGCGGCAGGGTCGGAACA
GGAGAGCGCACGAGGGAGCTTCCAGGGGGAAACGCCTGGTATCTTTATAGTCCTGTCGGGTTTCGCCACC
TCTGACTTGAGCGTCGATTTTTGTGATGCTCGTCAGGGGGGCGGAGCCTATGGAAAAACGCCAGCAACGC
GGCCTTTTTACGGTTCCTGGCCTTTTGCTGGCCTTTTGCTCACATGTTCTTTCCTGCGTTATCCCCTGAT
TCTGTGGATAACCGTATTACCGCCTTTGAGTGAGCTGATACCGCTCGCCGCAGCCGAACGACCGAGCGCA
GCGAGTCAGTGAGCGAGGAAGCGGAAGAGCGCCCAATACGCAAACCGCCTCTCCCCGCGCGTTGGCCGAT
TCATTAATGCAGCTGGCACGACAGGTTTCCCGACTGGAAAGCGGGCAGTGAGCGCAACGCAATTAATGTG
AGTTAGCTCACTCATTAGGCACCCCAGGCTTTACACTTTATGCTTCCGGCTCGTATGTTGTGTGGAATTG
TGAGCGGATAACAATTTCACACAGGAAACAGCTATGACCATGATTACGCCAAGCGCGCAATTAACCCTCA
CTAAAGGGAACAAAAGCTGGAGCTGCAAGCTTAATGTAGTCTTATGCAATACTCTTGTAGTCTTGCAACA
TGGTAACGATGAGTTAGCAACATGCCTTACAAGGAGAGAAAAAGCACCGTGCATGCCGATTGGTGGAAGT
AAGGTGGTACGATCGTGCCTTATTAGGAAGGCAACAGACGGGTCTGACATGGATTGGACGAACCACTGAA
TTGCCGCATTGCAGAGATATTGTATTTAAGTGCCTAGCTCGATACATAAACGGGTCTCTCTGGTTAGACC
AGATCTGAGCCTGGGAGCTCTCTGGCTAACTAGGGAACCCACTGCTTAAGCCTCAATAAAGCTTGCCTTG
AGTGCTTCAAGTAGTGTGTGCCCGTCTGTTGTGTGACTCTGGTAACTAGAGATCCCTCAGACCCTTTTAG
TCAGTGTGGAAAATCTCTAGCAGTGGCGCCCGAACAGGGACTTGAAAGCGAAAGGGAAACCAGAGGAGCT
CTCTCGACGCAGGACTCGGCTTGCTGAAGCGCGCACGGCAAGAGGCGAGGGGCGGCGACTGGTGAGTACG
CCAAAAATTTTGACTAGCGGAGGCTAGAAGGAGAGAGATGGGTGCGAGAGCGTCAGTATTAAGCGGGGGA
GAATTAGATCGCGATGGGAAAAAATTCGGTTAAGGCCAGGGGGAAAGAAAAAATATAAATTAAAACATAT
AGTATGGGCAAGCAGGGAGCTAGAACGATTCGCAGTTAATCCTGGCCTGTTAGAAACATCAGAAGGCTGT
AGACAAATACTGGGACAGCTACAACCATCCCTTCAGACAGGATCAGAAGAACTTAGATCATTATATAATA
CAGTAGCAACCCTCTATTGTGTGCATCAAAGGATAGAGATAAAAGACACCAAGGAAGCTTTAGACAAGAT
AGAGGAAGAGCAAAACAAAAGTAAGACCACCGCACAGCAAGCGGCCGCTGATCTTCAGACCTGGAGGAGG
AGATATGAGGGACAATTGGAGAAGTGAATTATATAAATATAAAGTAGTAAAAATTGAACCATTAGGAGTA
GCACCCACCAAGGCAAAGAGAAGAGTGGTGCAGAGAGAAAAAAGAGCAGTGGGAATAGGAGCTTTGTTCC
TTGGGTTCTTGGGAGCAGCAGGAAGCACTATGGGCGCAGCGTCAATGACGCTGACGGTACAGGCCAGACA
ATTATTGTCTGGTATAGTGCAGCAGCAGAACAATTTGCTGAGGGCTATTGAGGCGCAACAGCATCTGTTG
CAACTCACAGTCTGGGGCATCAAGCAGCTCCAGGCAAGAATCCTGGCTGTGGAAAGATACCTAAAGGATC
AACAGCTCCTGGGGATTTGGGGTTGCTCTGGAAAACTCATTTGCACCACTGCTGTGCCTTGGAATGCTAG
TTGGAGTAATAAATCTCTGGAACAGATTTGGAATCACACGACCTGGATGGAGTGGGACAGAGAAATTAAC
AATTACACAAGCTTAATACACTCCTTAATTGAAGAATCGCAAAACCAGCAAGAAAAGAATGAACAAGAAT
TATTGGAATTAGATAAATGGGCAAGTTTGTGGAATTGGTTTAACATAACAAATTGGCTGTGGTATATAAA
ATTATTCATAATGATAGTAGGAGGCTTGGTAGGTTTAAGAATAGTTTTTGCTGTACTTTCTATAGTGAAT
AGAGTTAGGCAGGGATATTCACCATTATCGTTTCAGACCCACCTCCCAACCCCGAGGGGACCCAGAGAGG
GCCTATTTCCCATGATTCCTTCATATTTGCATATACGATACAAGGCTGTTAGAGAGATAATTAGAATTAA
TTTGACTGTAAACACAAAGATATTAGTACAAAATACGTGACGTAGAAAGTAATAATTTCTTGGGTAGTTT
GCAGTTTTAAAATTATGTTTTAAAATGGACTATCATATGCTTACCGTAACTTGAAAGTATTTCGATTTCT
TGGCTTTATATATCTTGTGGAAAGGACGAAACACCGTTCTCATGGTATACTACACCGTTTTAGAGCTAGA
AATAGCAAGTTAAAATAAGGCTAGTCCGTTATCAACTTGAAAAAGTGGCACCGAGTCGGTGCTTTTTTAA
GCTTGGCGTAACTAGATCTTGAGACAAATGGCAGTATTCATCCACAATTTTAAAAGAAAAGGGGGGATTG
GGGGGTACAGTGCAGGGGAAAGAATAGTAGACATAATAGCAACAGACATACAAACTAAAGAATTACAAAA
ACAAATTACAAAAATTCAAAATTTTCGGGTTTATTACAGGGACAGCAGAGATCCACTTTGGCGCCGGCTC
GAGGGGG
Features (pLannotate 1.2.2; 29 found; start..end, strand, type, name):
     14..80      +  CDS            small t antigen (fragment): SV40 (simian virus 40) small t antigen
    106..317     +  promoter       EF-1α core promoter: core promoter for human elongation factor EF-1α
    318..1256    +  intron         EF-1α intron A: intron upstream of the start codon of human EF-1α
   1278..1877    +  CDS            PuroR (fragment): puromycin N-acetyltransferase; pac from Streptomyces; confers resistance to puromycin
   1893..2481    +  misc_feature   WPRE: woodchuck hepatitis virus posttranscriptional regulatory element
   2532..2551    +  misc_feature   cPPT/CTS (fragment): central polypurine tract and central termination sequence of HIV-1
   2553..2786    +  LTR            3' LTR (ΔU3): self-inactivating 3' long terminal repeat (LTR) from HIV-1
   2864..2985    +  polyA_signal   SV40 poly(A) signal: SV40 polyadenylation signal
   3025..3160    +  rep_origin     SV40 ori: SV40 origin of replication
   3181..3199    -  promoter       T7 promoter: promoter for bacteriophage T7 RNA polymerase
   3207..3362    +  CDS            lacZα (fragment): LacZα fragment of β-galactosidase; lacZ fragment
   3367..3795    +  rep_origin     f1 ori (sequence partly withheld): f1 bacteriophage origin of replication; arrow indicates direction of (+) strand synthesis
   3848..3952    +  promoter       AmpR promoter: bla
   3953..4813    +  CDS            AmpR: β-lactamase; bla; confers resistance to ampicillin, carbenicillin, and related antibiotics
   4984..5572    +  rep_origin     ori: high-copy-number ColE1/pMB1/pBR322/pUC origin of replication
   5755..5847    +  CDS            lacI (fragment): lac repressor; lacI; The lac repressor binds to the lac operator to inhibit transcription in E. coli. This inhibition can be relieved by adding lactose or isopropyl-β-D-thiogalactopyranoside (IPTG).
   5860..5881    +  protein_bind   CAP binding site: CAP binding activates transcription in the presence of cAMP. E. coli catabolite activator protein
   5896..5926    +  promoter       lac promoter: promoter for the E. coli lac operon
   5934..5950    +  protein_bind   lac operator: The lac repressor binds to the lac operator to inhibit transcription in E. coli. This inhibition can be relieved by adding lactose or isopropyl-β-D-thiogalactopyranoside (IPTG). lac repressor encoded by lacI
   5995..6013    +  promoter       T3 promoter: promoter for bacteriophage T3 RNA polymerase
   6041..6267    +  promoter       RSV promoter: Rous sarcoma virus enhancer/promoter
   6268..6448    +  LTR            5' LTR (truncated): truncated 5' long terminal repeat (LTR) from HIV-1
   6495..6620    +  misc_feature   HIV-1 Ψ: packaging signal of human immunodeficiency virus type 1
   6604..6967    +  CDS            HIV-1 gag (fragment): gag protein from human immunodeficiency virus 1; gag
   7113..7346    +  misc_feature   RRE: The Rev response element (RRE) of HIV-1 allows for Rev-dependent mRNA export from the nucleus to the cytoplasm.
   7723..7749    +  CDS            Rev (fragment): human immunodeficiency virus 1 (HIV-1) Rev protein; rev; enhances nuclear export of unspliced and incompletely spliced viral mRNAs
   7753..7993    +  promoter       U6 promoter: RNA polymerase III promoter for human U6 snRNA
   8023..8098    +  misc_RNA       gRNA scaffold: guide RNA scaffold for the Streptococcus pyogenes CRISPR/Cas9 system
   8154..8271    +  misc_feature   cPPT/CTS: central polypurine tract and central termination sequence of HIV-1
