[The description below was written by a language model from this plasmid's Addgene catalogue record and pLannotate feature annotations shown in this document.]
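Description:
PLK4 gRNA (BRDN0001147289) is a third-generation lentiviral CRISPR guide plasmid built on the lentiGuide-Puro backbone and designed to target human PLK4 (polo-like kinase 4, also known as SAK or STK18). It is propagated in E. coli as a high-copy plasmid through a ColE1/pUC-type origin with ampicillin selection from the β-lactamase gene. The bacterial backbone also carries an f1 origin, lac regulatory remnants and T7/T3 promoters, along with an SV40 origin and poly(A) signal outside the viral region.

The transfer cassette has the usual third-generation layout. An RSV promoter fused to a truncated HIV-1 5' LTR drives Tat-independent transcription of the viral genome in packaging cells. It is followed by the Ψ packaging signal, a partial gag sequence, the Rev response element for nuclear export of the unspliced genome, and a cPPT/CTS, which aids nuclear import. The cassette ends in a ΔU3 self-inactivating 3' LTR.

Two expression units sit between the LTRs. A human U6 RNA polymerase III promoter transcribes the PLK4-specific spacer joined to the Streptococcus pyogenes Cas9 guide scaffold. An EF-1α core promoter with its intron A drives puromycin N-acetyltransferase for selecting transduced mammalian cells, and a downstream WPRE enhances transcript expression.

The plasmid does not encode Cas9, so it must be used with a separate Cas9 vector or in cells that already express Cas9. The guide was designed against several PLK4 reference transcripts and belongs to a human kinome guide collection, which makes it suited to PLK4 knockout and loss-of-function studies.
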