Addgene plasmid #76235: PLK4 gRNA (BRDN0001147289)
Purpose: 3rd generation lentiviral gRNA plasmid targeting human PLK4
Depositing lab: John Doench & David Root. Depositing organization: Broad Institute. Publication: Optimized sgRNA design to maximize activity and minimize off-target effects of CRISPR-Cas9. Doench JG, Fusi N, Sullender M, Hegde M, Vaimberg EW, Donovan KF, Smith I, Tothova Z, Wilen C, Orchard R, Virgin HW, Listgarten J, Root DE. Nat Biotechnol. 2016 Jan 18. doi: 10.1038/nbt.3437. PubMed 26780180.
Backbone
  Vector backbone: lentiGuide-Puro
  Backbone manufacturer: Zhang Lab (Addgene plasmid # 52963)
  Vector type: Mammalian Expression, Lentiviral, CRISPR
  Selectable markers: Puromycin
Growth in bacteria
  Bacterial resistance: Ampicillin, 100 μg/mL
  Growth temperature: 37°C
  Growth strain: DH5alpha
  Copy number: High Copy
Gene/Insert
  Gene/Insert name: PLK4 (alt names: PLK4; NM_001190799.1)
  gRNA/shRNA sequence: TTCTCATGGTATACTACACC
  Species: H. sapiens (human)
  Entrez Gene: PLK4 (a.k.a. MCCRP2, SAK, STK18)
  Promoter: hU6
  Cloning method: Unknown
  Sequencing primers: 5′ U6-F; 3′ pS2-R
Terms and licenses: Academic/Nonprofit Terms; Industry Terms: Not Available to Industry
Depositor comments: The gRNA was designed to target the following Genbank reference sequence(s): NM_001190799.1,NM_001190801.1,NM_014264.4. Note that this plasmid does NOT contain Cas9. It should be used in conjunction with lentiCas9-Blast (Addgene #52962) or otherwise with cell lines already expressing Cas9. Browse the full kinome gRNA library at http://www.addgene.org/pooled-library/broadgpp-human-kinome/ or visit http://www.broadinstitute.org/rnai/public/ for detailed protocols and information.
How to cite: PLK4 gRNA (BRDN0001147289) was a gift from John Doench & David Root (Addgene plasmid # 76235 ; http://n2t.net/addgene:76235 ; RRID:Addgene_76235)
