>Addgene plasmid #76235 | PLK4 gRNA (BRDN0001147289) | depositor partial sequence | sequence record 143695 | Target Sequence
TTCTCATGGTATACTACACC
