>Addgene plasmid #76235 | PLK4 gRNA (BRDN0001147289) | addgene partial sequence | sequence record 185445 | hU6-F
AGAAAGTAATAATTTCTTGGGTAGTTTGCAGTTTTAAAATTATGTTTTAAAATGGACTATCATATGCTTA
CCGTAACTTGAAAGTATTTCGATTTCTTGGCTTTATATATCTTGTGGAAAGGACGAAACACCGTTCTCAT
GGTATACTACACCGTTTTAGAGCTAGAAATAGCAAGTTAAAATAAGGCTAGTCCGTTATCAACTTGAAAA
AGTGGCACCGAGTCGGTGCTTTTTTAAGCTTGGCGTAACTAGATCTTGAGACAAATGGCAGTATTCATCC
ACAATTTTAAAAGAAAAGGGGGGATTGGGGGGTACAGTGCAGGGGAAAGAATAGTAGACATAATAGCAAC
AGACATACAAACTAAAGAATTACAAAAACAAATTACAAAAATTCAAAATTTTCGGGTTTATTACAGGGAC
AGCAGAGATCCACTTTGGCGCCGGCTCGAGGGGGCCCGGGTGCAAAGATGGATAAAGTTTTAAACAGAGA
GGAATCTTTGCAGCTAATGGACCTTCTAGGTCTTGAAAGGAGTGGGAATTGGCTCCGGTGCCCGTCAGTG
GGCAGAGCGC
